>Addgene plasmid | pETDuet-1∆HisTag_hNMT_Nef | analyzer sequence | sequence record 115494
GGGGAATTGTGAGCGGATAACAATTCCCCTCTAGAAATAATTTTGTTTAACTTTAAGAAGGAGATATACC
ATGAATTCCTTGCCAGCAGAGAGGATCCAGGAAATACAGAAGGCCATTGAGCTGTTCTCAGTGGGTCAGG
GACCTGCCAAAACCATGGAGGAGGCTAGCAAGCGAAGCTACCAGTTCTGGGATACGCAGCCCGTCCCCAA
GCTGGGCGAAGTGGTGAACACCCATGGCCCCGTGGAGCCTGACAAGGACAATATCCGCCAGGAGCCCTAC
ACCCTGCCCCAGGGCTTCACCTGGGATGCTTTGGACTTGGGCGATCGTGGTGTGCTAAAAGAACTGTACA
CCCTCCTGAATGAGAACTATGTGGAAGATGATGACAACATGTTCCGATTTGATTATTCCCCGGAGTTTCT
TTTGTGGGCTCTCCGGCCACCCGGCTGGCTCCCCCAGTGGCACTGTGGGGTTCGAGTGGTCTCAAGTCGG
AAATTGGTTGGGTTCATTAGCGCCATCCCAGCAAACATCCATATCTATGACACAGAGAAGAAGATGGTAG
AGATCAACTTCCTGTGTGTCCACAAGAAGCTGCGTTCCAAGAGGGTTGCTCCAGTTCTGATCCGAGAGAT
CACCAGGCGGGTTCACCTGGAGGGCATCTTCCAAGCAGTTTACACTGCCGGGGTGGTACTACCAAAGCCC
GTTGGCACCTGCAGGTATTGGCATCGGTCCCTAAACCCACGGAAGCTGATTGAAGTGAAGTTCTCCCACC
TGAGCAGAAATATGACCATGCAGCGCACCATGAAGCTCTACCGACTGCCAGAGACTCCCAAGACAGCTGG
GCTGCGACCAATGGAAACAAAGGACATTCCAGTAGTGCACCAGCTCCTCACCAGGTACTTGAAGCAATTT
CACCTTACGCCCGTCATGAGCCAGGAGGAGGTGGAGCACTGGTTCTACCCCCAGGAGAATATCATCGACA
CTTTCGTGGTGGAGAACGCAAACGGAGAGGTGACAGATTTCCTGAGCTTTTATACGCTGCCCTCCACCAT
CATGAACCATCCAACCCACAAGAGTCTCAAAGCTGCTTATTCTTTCTACAACGTTCACACCCAGACCCCT
CTTCTAGACCTCATGAGCGACGCCCTTGTCCTCGCCAAAATGAAAGGGTTTGATGTGTTCAATGCACTGG
ATCTCATGGAGAACAAAACCTTCCTGGAGAAGCTCAAGTTTGGCATAGGGGACGGCAACCTGCAGTATTA
CCTTTACAATTGGAAATGCCCCAGCATGGGGGCAGAGAAGGTTGGACTGGTGCTACAATAAAAGCTTGCG
GCCGCATAATGCTTAAGTCGAACAGAAAGTAATCGTATTGTACACGGCCGCATAATCGAAATTAATACGA
CTCACTATAGGGGAATTGTGAGCGGATAACAATTCCCCATCTTAGTATATTAGTTAAGTATAAGAAGGAG
ATATACATATGGGTGGCAAGTGGTCAAAACGTAGTATGGGTGGATGGTCTGCTATAAGGGAAAGAATGAG
ACGAGCTGAGCCACGAGCTGAGCCAGCAGCAGATGGGGTGGGAGCAGTATCTCGAGACCTGGAAAAACAT
GGAGCAATCACAAGTAGCAATACAGCAGCTACTAATGCTGATTGTGCCTGGCTAGAAGCACAAGAGGAGG
AAGAGGTGGGTTTTCCAGTCAGACCTCAGGTACCTTTAAGACCAATGACTTACAAGGCAGCTTTAGATAT
TAGCCACTTTTTAAAAGAAAAGGGGGGACTGGAAGGGCTAATTTGGTCCCAAAGAAGACAAGAGATCCTT
GATCTGTGGATCTACCACACACAAGGCTACTTCCCTGATTGGCAGAATTACACACCAGGGCCAGGGATCA
GATATCCACTGACCTTTGGATGGTGCTTCAAGCTAGTACCAGTTGAGCCAGAGAAGGTAGAAGAGGCCAA
TGAAGGAGAGAACAACAGCTTGTTACACCCTATGAGCCTGCATGGGATGGAGGACGCGGAGAAAGAAGTG
TTAGTGTGGAGGTTTGACAGCAAACTAGCATTTCATCACATGGCCCGAGAGCTGCATCCGGAGTACTACA
AAGACTGCCTCGAAGTTCTGTTCCAGGGGCCCCATCACCATCATCACCACTAACAATTGGATATCGGCCG
GCCACGCGATCGCTGACGTCGGTACCCTCGAGTCTGGTAAAGAAACCGCTGCTGCGAAATTTGAACGCCA
GCACATGGACTCGTCTACTAGCGCAGCTTAATTAACCTAGGCTGCTGCCACCGCTGAGCAATAACTAGCA
TAACCCCTTGGGGCCTCTAAACGGGTCTTGAGGGGTTTTTTGCTGAAAGGAGGAACTATATCCGGATTGG
CGAATGGG
[124 nt withheld, positions 2389-2512]
C
[91 nt withheld, positions 2514-2604]
A
[49 nt withheld, positions 2606-2654]
CCTTTGACGTTGGAGTCCACGTTCTTT
[37 nt withheld, positions 2682-2718]
ACCCTATCTCGGTCTATTCTTTTGATTTATAAGGGATTTTGCCGATTTCGGCCTATTGGTTAAAAAATGA
GCTGATTTAACAAAAATTTAACGCGAATTTTAACAAAATATTAACGTTTACAATTTCTGGCGGCACGATG
GCATGAGATTATCAAAAAGGATCTTCACCTAGATCCTTTTAAATTAAAAATGAAGTTTTAAATCAATCTA
AAGTATATATGAGTAAACTTGGTCTGACAGTTACCAATGCTTAATCAGTGAGGCACCTATCTCAGCGATC
TGTCTATTTCGTTCATCCATAGTTGCCTGACTCCCCGTCGTGTAGATAACTACGATACGGGAGGGCTTAC
CATCTGGCCCCAGTGCTGCAATGATACCGCGAGACCCACGCTCACCGGCTCCAGATTTATCAGCAATAAA
CCAGCCAGCCGGAAGGGCCGAGCGCAGAAGTGGTCCTGCAACTTTATCCGCCTCCATCCAGTCTATTAAT
TGTTGCCGGGAAGCTAGAGTAAGTAGTTCGCCAGTTAATAGTTTGCGCAACGTTGTTGCCATTGCTACAG
GCATCGTGGTGTCACGCTCGTCGTTTGGTATGGCTTCATTCAGCTCCGGTTCCCAACGATCAAGGCGAGT
TACATGATCCCCCATGTTGTGCAAAAAAGCGGTTAGCTCCTTCGGTCCTCCGATCGTTGTCAGAAGTAAG
TTGGCCGCAGTGTTATCACTCATGGTTATGGCAGCACTGCATAATTCTCTTACTGTCATGCCATCCGTAA
GATGCTTTTCTGTGACTGGTGAGTACTCAACCAAGTCATTCTGAGAATAGTGTATGCGGCGACCGAGTTG
CTCTTGCCCGGCGTCAATACGGGATAATACCGCGCCACATAGCAGAACTTTAAAAGTGCTCATCATTGGA
AAACGTTCTTCGGGGCGAAAACTCTCAAGGATCTTACCGCTGTTGAGATCCAGTTCGATGTAACCCACTC
GTGCACCCAACTGATCTTCAGCATCTTTTACTTTCACCAGCGTTTCTGGGTGAGCAAAAACAGGAAGGCA
AAATGCCGCAAAAAAGGGAATAAGGGCGACACGGAAATGTTGAATACTCATACTCTTCCTTTTTCAATCA
TGATTGAAGCATTTATCAGGGTTATTGTCTCATGAGCGGATACATATTTGAATGTATTTAGAAAAATAAA
CAAATAGGTCATGACCAAAATCCCTTAACGTGAGTTTTCGTTCCACTGAGCGTCAGACCCCGTAGAAAAG
ATCAAAGGATCTTCTTGAGATCCTTTTTTTCTGCGCGTAATCTGCTGCTTGCAAACAAAAAAACCACCGC
TACCAGCGGTGGTTTGTTTGCCGGATCAAGAGCTACCAACTCTTTTTCCGAAGGTAACTGGCTTCAGCAG
AGCGCAGATACCAAATACTGTCCTTCTAGTGTAGCCGTAGTTAGGCCACCACTTCAAGAACTCTGTAGCA
CCGCCTACATACCTCGCTCTGCTAATCCTGTTACCAGTGGCTGCTGCCAGTGGCGATAAGTCGTGTCTTA
CCGGGTTGGACTCAAGACGATAGTTACCGGATAAGGCGCAGCGGTCGGGCTGAACGGGGGGTTCGTGCAC
ACAGCCCAGCTTGGAGCGAACGACCTACACCGAACTGAGATACCTACAGCGTGAGCTATGAGAAAGCGCC
ACGCTTCCCGAAGGGAGAAAGGCGGACAGGTATCCGGTAAGCGGCAGGGTCGGAACAGGAGAGCGCACGA
GGGAGCTTCCAGGGGGAAACGCCTGGTATCTTTATAGTCCTGTCGGGTTTCGCCACCTCTGACTTGAGCG
TCGATTTTTGTGATGCTCGTCAGGGGGGCGGAGCCTATGGAAAAACGCCAGCAACGCGGCCTTTTTACGG
TTCCTGGCCTTTTGCTGGCCTTTTGCTCACATGTTCTTTCCTGCGTTATCCCCTGATTCTGTGGATAACC
GTATTACCGCCTTTGAGTGAGCTGATACCGCTCGCCGCAGCCGAACGACCGAGCGCAGCGAGTCAGTGAG
CGAGGAAGCGGAAGAGCGCCTGATGCGGTATTTTCTCCTTACGCATCTGTGCGGTATTTCACACCGCATA
TATGGTGCACTCTCAGTACAATCTGCTCTGATGCCGCATAGTTAAGCCAGTATACACTCCGCTATCGCTA
CGTGACTGGGTCATGGCTGCGCCCCGACACCCGCCAACACCCGCTGACGCGCCCTGACGGGCTTGTCTGC
TCCCGGCATCCGCTTACAGACAAGCTGTGACCGTCTCCGGGAGCTGCATGTGTCAGAGGTTTTCACCGTC
ATCACCGAAACGCGCGAGGCAGCTGCGGTAAAGCTCATCAGCGTGGTCGTGAAGCGATTCACAGATGTCT
GCCTGTTCATCCGCGTCCAGCTCGTTGAGTTTCTCCAGAAGCGTTAATGTCTGGCTTCTGATAAAGCGGG
CCATGTTAAGGGCGGTTTTTTCCTGTTTGGTCACTGATGCCTCCGTGTAAGGGGGATTTCTGTTCATGGG
GGTAATGATACCGATGAAACGAGAGAGGATGCTCACGATACGGGTTACTGATGATGAACATGCCCGGTTA
CTGGAACGTTGTGAGGGTAAACAACTGGCGGTATGGATGCGGCGGGACCAGAGAAAAATCACTCAGGGTC
AATGCCAGCGCTTCGTTAATACAGATGTAGGTGTTCCACAGGGTAGCCAGCAGCATCCTGCGATGCAGAT
CCGGAACATAATGGTGCAGGGCGCTGACTTCCGCGTTTCCAGACTTTACGAAACACGGAAACCGAAGACC
ATTCATGTTGTTGCTCAGGTCGCAGACGTTTTGCAGCAGCAGTCGCTTCACGTTCGCTCGCGTATCGGTG
ATTCATTCTGCTAACCAGTAAGGCAACCCCGCCAGCCTAGCCGGGTCCTCAACGACAGGAGCACGATCAT
GCTAGTCATGCCCCGCGCCCACCGGAAGGAGCTGACTGGGTTGAAGGCTCTCAAGGGCATCGGTCGAGAT
CCCGGTGCCTAATGAGTGAGCTAACTTACATTAATTGCGTTGCGCTCACTGCCCGCTTTCCAGTCGGGAA
ACCTGTCGTGCCAGCTGCATTAATGAATCGGCCAACGCGCGGGGAGAGGCGGTTTGCGTATTGGGCGCCA
GGGTGGTTTTTCTTTTCACCAGTGAGACGGGCAACAGCTGATTGCCCTTCACCGCCTGGCCCTGAGAGAG
TTGCAGCAAGCGGTCCACGCTGGTTTGCCCCAGCAGGCGAAAATCCTGTTTGATGGTGGTTAACGGCGGG
ATATAACATGAGCTGTCTTCGGTATCGTCGTATCCCACTACCGAGATGTCCGCACCAACGCGCAGCCCGG
ACTCGGTAATGGCGCGCATTGCGCCCAGCGCCATCTGATCGTTGGCAACCAGCATCGCAGTGGGAACGAT
GCCCTCATTCAGCATTTGCATGGTTTGTTGAAAACCGGACATGGCACTCCAGTCGCCTTCCCGTTCCGCT
ATCGGCTGAATTTGATTGCGAGTGAGATATTTATGCCAGCCAGCCAGACGCAGACGCGCCGAGACAGAAC
TTAATGGGCCCGCTAACAGCGCGATTTGCTGGTGACCCAATGCGACCAGATGCTCCACGCCCAGTCGCGT
ACCGTCTTCATGGGAGAAAATAATACTGTTGATGGGTGTCTGGTCAGAGACATCAAGAAATAACGCCGGA
ACATTAGTGCAGGCAGCTTCCACAGCAATGGCATCCTGGTCATCCAGCGGATAGTTAATGATCAGCCCAC
TGACGCGTTGCGCGAGAAGATTGTGCACCGCCGCTTTACAGGCTTCGACGCCGCTTCGTTCTACCATCGA
CACCACCACGCTGGCACCCAGTTGATCGGCGCGAGATTTAATCGCCGCGACAATTTGCGACGGCGCGTGC
AGGGCCAGACTGGAGGTGGCAACGCCAATCAGCAACGACTGTTTGCCCGCCAGTTGTTGTGCCACGCGGT
TGGGAATGTAATTCAGCTCCGCCATCGCCGCTTCCACTTTTTCCCGCGTTTTCGCAGAAACGTGGCTGGC
CTGGTTCACCACGCGGGAAACGGTCTGATAAGAGACACCGGCATACTCTGCGACATCGTATAACGTTACT
GGTTTCACATTCACCACCCTGAATTGACTCTCTTCCGGGCGCTATCATGCCATACCGCGAAAGGTTTTGC
GCCATTCGATGGTGTCCGGGATCTCGACGCTCTCCCTTATGCGACTCCTGCATTAGGAAGCAGCCCAGTA
GTAGGTTGAGGCCGTTGAGCACCGCCGCCGCAAGGAATGGTGCATGCAAGGAGATGGCGCCCAACAGTCC
CCCGGCCACGGGGCCTGCCACCATACCCACGCCGAAACAAGCGCTCATGAGCCCGAAGTGGCGAGCCCGA
TCTTCCCCATCGGTGATGTCGGCGATATAGGCGCCAGCAACCGCACCTGTGGCGCCGGTGATGCCGGCCA
CGATGCGTCCGGCGTAGAGGATCGAGATCGATCTCGATCCCGCGAAATTAATACGACTCACTATA
Features (pLannotate 1.2.2; 22 found; start..end, strand, type, name):
      3..27      +  protein_bind   lac operator: The lac repressor binds to the lac operator to inhibit transcription in E. coli. This inhibition can be relieved by adding lactose or isopropyl-β-D-thiogalactopyranoside (IPTG). lac repressor encoded by lacI
     42..64      +  RBS            RBS: efficient ribosome binding site from bacteriophage T7 gene 10 (Olins and Rangwala, 1989)
     71..1318    +  CDS            NMT1 (fragment): NMT1_HUMAN - Also known as NMT. Experimental evidence at protein level: Swiss-Prot protein existence level 1. Adds a myristoyl group to the N-terminal glycine residue of certain cellular and viral proteins. From Homo sapiens (Human).
   1393..1411    +  promoter       T7 promoter: promoter for bacteriophage T7 RNA polymerase
   1412..1436    +  protein_bind   lac operator: The lac repressor binds to the lac operator to inhibit transcription in E. coli. This inhibition can be relieved by adding lactose or isopropyl-β-D-thiogalactopyranoside (IPTG). lac repressor encoded by lacI
   1479..2108    +  CDS            nef: NEF_HV1A2 - Experimental evidence at protein level: Swiss-Prot protein existence level 1. Extracellular Nef protein targets CD4(+) T-lymphocytes for apoptosis by interacting with CXCR4 surface receptors. From Human immunodeficiency virus type 1 group M subtype B (isolate ARV2/SF2) (HIV-1).
   2209..2250    +  CDS            S-Tag (fragment): affinity and epitope tag derived from pancreatic ribonuclease A
   2280..2297    +  CDS            SET1 (fragment): solubility-enhancement tag derived from T7 phage gene 10B
   2305..2352    +  terminator     T7 terminator: transcription terminator for bacteriophage T7 RNA polymerase
   2389..2844    +  rep_origin     f1 ori (sequence partly withheld): f1 bacteriophage origin of replication; arrow indicates direction of (+) strand synthesis
   2959..3819    -  CDS            AmpR: β-lactamase; bla; confers resistance to ampicillin, carbenicillin, and related antibiotics
   3820..3912    -  promoter       AmpR promoter: bla
   3993..4581    +  rep_origin     ori: high-copy-number ColE1/pMB1/pBR322/pUC origin of replication
   4767..4909    -  misc_feature   bom: basis of mobility region from pBR322
   5011..5202    -  CDS            rop: Rop protein, which maintains plasmids at low copy number; rop
   5219..5599    +  CDS            YPB1_ECOLX: Protein predicted: Swiss-Prot protein existence level 4. From Escherichia coli.
   5661..5725    -  CDS            TcR (fragment): tetracycline efflux protein; tet; confers resistance to tetracycline
   5740..5761    -  protein_bind   CAP binding site: CAP binding activates transcription in the presence of cAMP. E. coli catabolite activator protein
   5774..6856    -  CDS            lacI: lac repressor; lacI; The lac repressor binds to the lac operator to inhibit transcription in E. coli. This inhibition can be relieved by adding lactose or isopropyl-β-D-thiogalactopyranoside (IPTG).
   6857..6934    -  promoter       lacI promoter: lacI
   6942..7221    -  CDS            TcR (fragment): tetracycline efflux protein; tet; confers resistance to tetracycline
   7247..2       +  promoter       T7 promoter (across the origin): promoter for bacteriophage T7 RNA polymerase
